>Addgene plasmid #61817 | pSARSF53-165 | depositor full sequence | sequence record 100813 | Expected plasmid sequence
TAATACGACTCACTATAGGGGAATTGTGAGCGGATAACAATTCCCCTGTAGAAATAATTTTGTTTAACTT
TAATAAGGAGATATACCATGGGCAGCAGCCATCATCATCATCATCACAGCACTAGTGACTCAGAAGTCAA
TCAAGAAGCTAAGCCAGAGGTCAAGCCAGAAGTCAAGCCTGAGACTCACATCAATTTAAAGGTGTCCGAT
GGATCTTCAGAAATCTTCTTTAAGATCAAAAAGACCACTCCTTTAAGAAGGCTGATGGAAGCGTTCGCTA
AAAGACAGGGTAAGGAAATGGACTCCTTAAGATTCTTGTACGACGGTATTAGAATTCAAGCTGATCAGAC
CCCTGAAGATTTGGACATGGAGGATAACGATATTATTGAGACTCACAGAGAACAGATTGGTGGATCCGGG
AAGTGCTTTGCTAGGGATACCGAAGTTTATTATGAAAACGATACTGTACCACACATGGAATCAATTGAGG
AGATGTATAGTAAATACGCCTCGATGAATGGGGAATTACCATTCGATAATGGTTACGCAGTTCCATTAGA
TAATGTCTTTGTGTACACGTTGGACATCGCTAGTGGTGAAATTAAGAAAACGAGGGCTTCATACATCTAT
CGCGAGAAGGTTGAGAAGCTCATTGAGATAAAACTATCCAGTGGATACTCCCTTAAGGTTACTCCCTCTC
ACCCAGTTCTCCTCTTTAGAGATGGCCTGCAATGGGTCCCCGCTGCTGAAGTTAAACCTGGAGATGTTGT
TGTTGGTGTTAGGGAAGAGGTACTGAGAAGAAGAATAATATCCAAAGGAGAACTTGAATTCCATGAGGTT
TCCTCGGTAAGGATAATAGATTACAATAACTGGGTCTACGACCTTGTAATTCCGGAAACCCACAACTTCA
TAGCTCCCAATTAAGCTTGCGGCCGCACTCGAGTCTGGTAAAGAAACCGCTGCTGCGAAATTTGAACGCC
AGCACATGGACTCGTCTACTAGCGCAGCTTAATTAACCTAGGCTGCTGCCACCGCTGAGCAATAACTAGC
ATAACCCCTTGGGGCCTCTAAACGGGTCTTGAGGGGTTTTTTGCTGAAACCTCAGGCATTTGAGAAGCAC
ACGGTCACACTGCTTCCGGTAGTCAATAAACCGGTAAACCAGCAATAGACATAAGCGGCTATTTAACGAC
CCTGCCCTGAACCGACGACAAGCTGACGACCGGGTCTCCGCAAGTGGCACTTTTCGGGGAAATGTGCGCG
GAACCCCTATTTGTTTATTTTTCTAAATACATTCAAATATGTATCCGCTCATGAATTAATTCTTAGAAAA
ACTCATCGAGCATCAAATGAAACTGCAATTTATTCATATCAGGATTATCAATACCATATTTTTGAAAAAG
CCGTTTCTGTAATGAAGGAGAAAACTCACCGAGGCAGTTCCATAGGATGGCAAGATCCTGGTATCGGTCT
GCGATTCCGACTCGTCCAACATCAATACAACCTATTAATTTCCCCTCGTCAAAAATAAGGTTATCAAGTG
AGAAATCACCATGAGTGACGACTGAATCCGGTGAGAATGGCAAAAGTTTATGCATTTCTTTCCAGACTTG
TTCAACAGGCCAGCCATTACGCTCGTCATCAAAATCACTCGCATCAACCAAACCGTTATTCATTCGTGAT
TGCGCCTGAGCGAGACGAAATACGCGGTCGCTGTTAAAAGGACAATTACAAACAGGAATCGAATGCAACC
GGCGCAGGAACACTGCCAGCGCATCAACAATATTTTCACCTGAATCAGGATATTCTTCTAATACCTGGAA
TGCTGTTTTCCCGGGGATCGCAGTGGTGAGTAACCATGCATCATCAGGAGTACGGATAAAATGCTTGATG
GTCGGAAGAGGCATAAATTCCGTCAGCCAGTTTAGTCTGACCATCTCATCTGTAACATCATTGGCAACGC
TACCTTTGCCATGTTTCAGAAACAACTCTGGCGCATCGGGCTTCCCATACAATCGATAGATTGTCGCACC
TGATTGCCCGACATTATCGCGAGCCCATTTATACCCATATAAATCAGCATCCATGTTGGAATTTAATCGC
GGCCTAGAGCAAGACGTTTCCCGTTGAATATGGCTCATACTCTTCCTTTTTCAATATTATTGAAGCATTT
ATCAGGGTTATTGTCTCATGAGCGGATACATATTTGAATGTATTTAGAAAAATAAACAAATAGGCATGCA
GCGCTCTTCCGCTTCCTCGCTCACTGACTCGCTACGCTCGGTCGTTCGACTGCGGCGAGCGGTGTCAGCT
CACTCAAAAGCGGTAATACGGTTATCCACAGAATCAGGGGATAAAGCCGGAAAGAACATGTGAGCAAAAA
GCAAAGCACCGGAAGAAGCCAACGCCGCAGGCGTTTTTCCATAGGCTCCGCCCCCCTGACGAGCATCACA
AAAATCGACGCTCAAGCCAGAGGTGGCGAAACCCGACAGGACTATAAAGATACCAGGCGTTTCCCCCTGG
AAGCTCCCTCGTGCGCTCTCCTGTTCCGACCCTGCCGCTTACCGGATACCTGTCCGCCTTTCTCCCTTCG
GGAAGCGTGGCGCTTTCTCATAGCTCACGCTGTTGGTATCTCAGTTCGGTGTAGGTCGTTCGCTCCAAGC
TGGGCTGTGTGCACGAACCCCCCGTTCAGCCCGACCGCTGCGCCTTATCCGGTAACTATCGTCTTGAGTC
CAACCCGGTAAGACACGACTTATCGCCACTGGCAGCAGCCATTGGTAACTGATTTAGAGGACTTTGTCTT
GAAGTTATGCACCTGTTAAGGCTAAACTGAAAGAACAGATTTTGGTGAGTGCGGTCCTCCAACCCACTTA
CCTTGGTTCAAAGAGTTGGTAGCTCAGCGAACCTTGAGAAAACCACCGTTGGTAGCGGTGGTTTTTCTTT
ATTTATGAGATGATGAATCAATCGGTCTATCAAGTCAACGAACAGCTATTCCGTTACTCTAGATTTCAGT
GCAATTTATCTCTTCAAATGTAGCACCTGAAGTCAGCCCCATACGATATAAGTTGTAATTCTCATGTTAG
TCATGCCCCGCGCCCACCGGAAGGAGCTGACTGGGTTGAAGGCTCTCAAGGGCATCGGTCGAGATCCCGG
TGCCTAATGAGTGAGCTAACTTACATTAATTGCGTTGCGCTCACTGCCCGCTTTCCAGTCGGGAAACCTG
TCGTGCCAGCTGCATTAATGAATCGGCCAACGCGCGGGGAGAGGCGGTTTGCGTATTGGGCGCCAGGGTG
GTTTTTCTTTTCACCAGTGAGACGGGCAACAGCTGATTGCCCTTCACCGCCTGGCCCTGAGAGAGTTGCA
GCAAGCGGTCCACGCTGGTTTGCCCCAGCAGGCGAAAATCCTGTTTGATGGTGGTTAACGGCGGGATATA
ACATGAGCTGTCTTCGGTATCGTCGTATCCCACTACCGAGATGTCCGCACCAACGCGCAGCCCGGACTCG
GTAATGGCGCGCATTGCGCCCAGCGCCATCTGATCGTTGGCAACCAGCATCGCAGTGGGAACGATGCCCT
CATTCAGCATTTGCATGGTTTGTTGAAAACCGGACATGGCACTCCAGTCGCCTTCCCGTTCCGCTATCGG
CTGAATTTGATTGCGAGTGAGATATTTATGCCAGCCAGCCAGACGCAGACGCGCCGAGACAGAACTTAAT
GGGCCCGCTAACAGCGCGATTTGCTGGTGACCCAATGCGACCAGATGCTCCACGCCCAGTCGCGTACCGT
CTTCATGGGAGAAAATAATACTGTTGATGGGTGTCTGGTCAGAGACATCAAGAAATAACGCCGGAACATT
AGTGCAGGCAGCTTCCACAGCAATGGCATCCTGGTCATCCAGCGGATAGTTAATGATCAGCCCACTGACG
CGTTGCGCGAGAAGATTGTGCACCGCCGCTTTACAGGCTTCGACGCCGCTTCGTTCTACCATCGACACCA
CCACGCTGGCACCCAGTTGATCGGCGCGAGATTTAATCGCCGCGACAATTTGCGACGGCGCGTGCAGGGC
CAGACTGGAGGTGGCAACGCCAATCAGCAACGACTGTTTGCCCGCCAGTTGTTGTGCCACGCGGTTGGGA
ATGTAATTCAGCTCCGCCATCGCCGCTTCCACTTTTTCCCGCGTTTTCGCAGAAACGTGGCTGGCCTGGT
TCACCACGCGGGAAACGGTCTGATAAGAGACACCGGCATACTCTGCGACATCGTATAACGTTACTGGTTT
CACATTCACCACCCTGAATTGACTCTCTTCCGGGCGCTATCATGCCATACCGCGAAAGGTTTTGCGCCAT
TCGATGGTGTCCGGGATCTCGACGCTCTCCCTTATGCGACTCCTGCATTAGGAAAT
Features (pLannotate 1.2.2; 18 found; start..end, strand, type, name):
      1..19      +  promoter       T7 promoter: promoter for bacteriophage T7 RNA polymerase
     20..44      +  protein_bind   lac operator: The lac repressor binds to the lac operator to inhibit transcription in E. coli. This inhibition can be relieved by adding lactose or isopropyl-β-D-thiogalactopyranoside (IPTG). lac repressor encoded by lacI
     59..81      +  RBS            RBS: efficient ribosome binding site from bacteriophage T7 gene 10 (Olins and Rangwala, 1989)
    100..116     +  CDS            capTEV™ (fragment): composite tag for in vivo biotinylation, TEV protease cleavage, and 6xHis tagging
    127..413     +  CDS            SUMO (fragment): cleavable ubiquitin-like protein tag; S. cerevisiae SMT3 (truncated)
    412..921     +  CDS            radA (fragment): RADA_PYRHO - Experimental evidence at protein level: Swiss-Prot protein existence level 1. Involved in DNA repair and in homologous recombination. Binds and assemble on single-stranded DNA to form a nucleoprotein filament. Hydrolyzes ATP in a ssDNA-dependent manner and promotes DNA strand exchange between homologous DNA molecules (By similarity). From Pyrococcus horikoshii (strain ATCC 700860 / DSM 12428 / JCM 9974 / NBRC 100139 / OT-3).
    950..991     +  CDS            S-Tag (fragment): affinity and epitope tag derived from pancreatic ribonuclease A
   1021..1038    +  CDS            SET1 (fragment): solubility-enhancement tag derived from T7 phage gene 10B
   1046..1093    +  terminator     T7 terminator: transcription terminator for bacteriophage T7 RNA polymerase
   1257..1314    +  promoter       AmpR promoter (fragment): bla
   1323..2138    -  CDS            KanR: aminoglycoside phosphotransferase; aph(3')-Ia; confers resistance to kanamycin in bacteria or G418 (Geneticin®) in eukaryotes
   2139..2230    -  promoter       AmpR promoter: bla
   2246..2995    -  rep_origin     RSF ori: Plasmids containing the RSF 1030 origin of replication can be propagated in E. coli cells that contain additional plasmids with compatible origins.
   3078..3142    -  CDS            TcR (fragment): tetracycline efflux protein; tet; confers resistance to tetracycline
   3157..3178    -  protein_bind   CAP binding site: CAP binding activates transcription in the presence of cAMP. E. coli catabolite activator protein
   3191..4273    -  CDS            lacI: lac repressor; lacI; The lac repressor binds to the lac operator to inhibit transcription in E. coli. This inhibition can be relieved by adding lactose or isopropyl-β-D-thiogalactopyranoside (IPTG).
   4274..4351    -  promoter       lacI promoter: lacI
   4359..4394    -  CDS            TcR (fragment): tetracycline efflux protein; tet; confers resistance to tetracycline
