[The description below was written by a language model from this plasmid's Addgene catalogue record and pLannotate feature annotations shown in this document.]
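Description:
pSARSF53-165 is a bacterial expression plasmid built on the Novagen pRSFDuet backbone, from which the second multiple cloning site has been deleted so that a single T7-driven expression cassette remains. It replicates in E. coli from the RSF1030 origin, which is compatible with other common origins and so allows co-maintenance with a second plasmid. Selection is by kanamycin through an aminoglycoside phosphotransferase gene. The plasmid also carries lacI with its own promoter. The lac repressor binds the lac operator placed immediately downstream of the T7 promoter, keeping expression off until IPTG is added in a host that supplies T7 RNA polymerase.

The payload, cloned between BamHI and HindIII, is described as the PhoRadAdC6 intein, or N-intein, derived from the RadA intein of Pyrococcus horikoshii. The name suggests a split-intein N-terminal fragment lacking the last six C-terminal residues, although the record does not spell this out. The feature table shows a radA-derived coding segment fused in frame behind a hexahistidine tag and yeast Smt3 (SUMO). This arrangement provides metal-affinity purification, typically improves solubility, and allows removal of the tag with a SUMO-specific protease. Translation starts from the T7 gene 10 ribosome binding site, and transcription ends at the T7 terminator. The short S-tag, capTEV, SET1 and TcR matches in the annotation are fragments that probably reflect backbone remnants or partial similarity rather than functional elements.

The associated work concerns structure-based engineering and comparison of split inteins for protein ligation. This is consistent with using the plasmid to produce the N-terminal intein precursor for protein trans-splicing experiments, possibly alongside a partner construct on a compatible plasmid.
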