Addgene plasmid #61817: pSARSF53-165
Purpose: PhoRadAdC6 intein
Depositing lab: Hideo Iwai. Depositing organization: University of Helsinki, Institute of Biotechnology. Publication: Structure-based engineering and comparison of novel split inteins for protein ligation. Aranko AS, Oeemig JS, Zhou D, Kajander T, Wlodawer A, Iwai H. Mol Biosyst. 2014 May;10(5):1023-34. doi: 10.1039/c4mb00021h. PubMed 24574026.
Backbone
  Vector backbone: pRSFDuet
  Backbone manufacturer: Novagen
  Backbone size w/o insert (bp): 3559
  Total vector size (bp): 4396
  Modifications to backbone: deletion of MCS-2
  Vector type: Bacterial Expression
Growth in bacteria
  Bacterial resistance: Kanamycin, 50 μg/mL
  Growth temperature: 37°C
  Growth strain: DH5alpha
  Copy number: High Copy
Gene/Insert
  Gene/Insert name: PhoRadAdC6 intein (alt name: PhoRadAdC6 N-intein)
  Species: Pyrococcus horikoshii
  Insert size (bp): 837
  Promoter: T7
  Tag / fusion protein: H6-Smt3 (N terminal on insert)
  Cloning method: Restriction Enzyme; 5′ cloning site BamHI (not destroyed); 3′ cloning site HindIII (not destroyed)
  Sequencing primers: 5′ T7; 3′ T7term
Terms and licenses: Academic/Nonprofit Terms; Industry Terms: Not Available to Industry
How to cite: pSARSF53-165 was a gift from Hideo Iwai (Addgene plasmid # 61817 ; http://n2t.net/addgene:61817 ; RRID:Addgene_61817)
