>Addgene plasmid #61817 | pSARSF53-165 | depositor partial sequence | sequence record 100812 | T7term_sequenced
ACGGCGAAAGGGTTTTGCGCCATTCGATGGTGGTCCGGGATCTCGACGCTCTCCTTATGCGACTCCTGCA
TTAGGAAATTAATACGACTCACTATAGGGGAATTGTGAGCGGATAACAATTCCCCTGTAGAAATAATTTT
GTTTAACTTTAATAAGGAGATATACCATGGGCAGCAGCCATCATCATCATCATCACAGCACTAGTGACTC
AGAAGTCAATCAAGAAGCTAAGCCAGAGGTCAAGCCAGAAGTCAAGCGTGAGACTCACATCAATTTAAAG
GTGTCCGATGGATCTTCAGAAATCTTCTTTAAGATCAAAAAGACCACTCCTTTAAGAAGGCTGATGGAAG
CGTTCGCTAAAAGACAGGGTAAGGAAATGGACTCCTTAAGATTCTTGTACGACGGTATTAGAATTCAAGC
TGATCAGACCCCTGAAGATTTGGACATGGAGGATAACGATATTATTGAGACTCACAGAGAACAGATTGGT
GGATCCGGGAAGTGCTTTGCTAGGGATACCGAAGTTTATTATGAAAACGATACTGTACCACACATGGAAT
CAATTGAGGAGATGTATAGTAAATACGCCTCGATGAATGGGGAATTACCATTCGATAATGGTTACGCAGT
TCCATTAGATAATGTCTTTGTGTACACGTTGGACATCGCTAGTGGTGAAATTAAGAAAACGAGGGCTTCA
TACATCTATCGCGAGAAGGTTGAGAAGCTCATTGAGATAAAACTATCCAGTGGATACTCCCTTAAGGTTA
CTCCCTCTCACCCAGTTCTCCTCTTTAGAGATGGCCTGCAATGGGTCCCCGCTGCTGAAGTTAAACCTGG
AGATGTTGTTGTTGGTGTTAGGGAAGAGGTACTGAGAAGAAGAATAATATCCAAAGGAGAACTTGAATTC
CATGAGGTTTCCTCGGTAAGGATAATAGATTACAATAACTGGGTCTACGACCTTGTAATTCCGGAAACCC
ACAACTTCATAGCTCCCAATTAAGCTTGCGGCCGCACTCGAGTCTGGTAAAGAAACCGCTGCTGCGAAAT
TTGAACGCCAGCACATGGACTCGTCTACTAGCGCAGCTAATACATGTAC
