>Addgene plasmid #61817 | pSARSF53-165 | addgene partial sequence | sequence record 103892 | T7 5'-TAATACGACTCACTATAGGG-3'
TGTAAATAATTTTGTTTAACTTTAATAAGGAGATATACCATGGGCAGCAGCCATCATCATCATCATCACA
GCACTAGTGACTCAGAAGTCAATCAAGAAGCTAAGCCAGAGGTCAAGCCAGAAGTCAAGCCTGAGACTCA
CATCAATTTAAAGGTGTCCGATGGATCTTCAGAAATCTTCTTTAAGATCAAAAAGACCACTCCTTTAAGA
AGGCTGATGGAAGCGTTCGCTAAAAGACAGGGTAAGGAAATGGACTCCTTAAGATTCTTGTACGACGGTA
TTAGAATTCAAGCTGATCAGACCCCTGAAGATTTGGACATGGAGGATAACGATATTATTGAGACTCACAG
AGAACAGATTGGTGGATCCGGGAAGTGCTTTGCTAGGGATACCGAAGTTTATTATGAAAACGATACTGTA
CCACACATGGAATCAATTGAGGAGATGTATAGTAAATACGCCTCGATGAATGGGGAATTACCATTCGATA
ATGGTTACGCAGTTCCATTAGATAATGTCTTTGTGTACACGTTGGACATCGCTAGTGGTGAAATTAAGAA
AACGAGGGCTTCATACATCTATCGCGAGAAGGTTGAGAAGCTCATTGAGATAAAACTATCCAGTGGATAC
TCCCTTAAGGTTACTCCCTCTCACCCAGTTCTCCTCTTTAGAGATGGCCTGCAATGGGTCCCCGCTGCTG
AAGTTAAACCTGGAGATGTTGTTGTTGGTGTTAGGGAAGAGGTACTGAGAAGAAGAATAATATCCAAAGG
AGAACTTGAATTCCATGAGGTTTCCTCGGTAAGGATAATAGATTACAATAACTGGGTCTACGACCTTGTA
ATTCCGGAAACCCACAACTTCATAGCTCCCAATTAAGCTTGCGGCCGCACTCGAGTCTGGTAAA
