>Addgene plasmid #61817 | pSARSF53-165 | addgene partial sequence | sequence record 103893 | T7term 5'-GCTAGTTATTGCTCAGCGG-3'
CTGCGCTAGTAGACGAGTCCATGTGCTGGCGTTCAAATTTCGCAGCAGCGGTTTCTTTACCAGACTCGAG
TGCGGCCGCAAGCTTAATTGGGAGCTATGAAGTTGTGGGTTTCCGGAATTACAAGGTCGTAGACCCAGTT
ATTGTAATCTATTATCCTTACCGAGGAAACCTCATGGAATTCAAGTTCTCCTTTGGATATTATTCTTCTT
CTCAGTACCTCTTCCCTAACACCAACAACAACATCTCCAGGTTTAACTTCAGCAGCGGGGACCCATTGCA
GGCCATCTCTAAAGAGGAGAACTGGGTGAGAGGGAGTAACCTTAAGGGAGTATCCACTGGATAGTTTTAT
CTCAATGAGCTTCTCAACCTTCTCGCGATAGATGTATGAAGCCCTCGTTTTCTTAATTTCACCACTAGCG
ATGTCCAACGTGTACACAAAGACATTATCTAATGGAACTGCGTAACCATTATCGAATGGTAATTCCCCAT
TCATCGAGGCGTATTTACTATACATCTCCTCAATTGATTCCATGTGTGGTACAGTATCGTTTTCATAATA
AACTTCGGTATCCCTAGCAAAGCACTTCCCGGATCCACCAATCTGTTCTCTGTGAGTCTCAATAATATCG
TTATCCTCCATGTCCAAATCTTCAGGGGTCTGATCAGCTTGAATTCTAATACCGTCGTACAAGAATCTTA
AGGAGTCCATTTCCTTACCCTGTCTTTTAGCGAACGCTTCCATCAGCCTTCTTAAAGGAGTGGTCTTTTT
GATCTTAAAGAAGATTTCTGAAGATCCATCGGACACCTTTAAATTGATGTGAGTCTC
